Addgene plasmid #226400: pET28.His.3C.86b.8D2Q.Tau2N4R
Purpose: Expresses his-tagged, 3C-cleavable, 86b (split luciferase fragment)-tagged 8D2Q mutant 2N4R tau for recombinant protein production in bacteria
Depositing lab: Bradley Hyman. Depositing organization: Massachusetts General Hospital. Publication: Alzheimer disease-associated tau post-translational modification mimics impact tau propagation and uptake. Dickson JR, Sobolewski RGR, Fernandes AR, Cooper JM, Fan Z, Chung M, Donahue C, Oakley DH, Strickland DK, Hyman BT. J Neuropathol Exp Neurol. 2025 Jun 1;84(6):459-470. doi: 10.1093/jnen/nlaf007. PubMed 39984820.
Backbone
  Vector backbone: pET28
  Backbone size w/o insert (bp): 5369
  Vector type: Bacterial Expression
Growth in bacteria
  Bacterial resistance: Kanamycin, 50 μg/mL
  Growth temperature: 37°C
  Growth strain: NEB Stable
  Copy number: Low Copy
Gene/Insert
  Gene/Insert name: Tau
  Species: H. sapiens (human); synthetic
  Insert size (bp): 1409
  Mutation: 8D2Q.Tau2N4R
  Entrez Gene: MAPT (a.k.a. DDPAC, FTD1, FTDP-17, MAPTL, MSTD, MTBT1, MTBT2, PPND, PPP1R103, TAU, Tau-PHF6, tau-40)
  Tag / fusion protein: His.3C.86b (N terminal on insert)
  Cloning method: Other
Terms and licenses: Academic/Nonprofit Terms; Industry Terms: Not Available to Industry
How to cite: pET28.His.3C.86b.8D2Q.Tau2N4R was a gift from Bradley Hyman (Addgene plasmid # 226400 ; http://n2t.net/addgene:226400 ; RRID:Addgene_226400)
