[The description below was written by a language model from this plasmid's Addgene catalogue record and pLannotate feature annotations shown in this document.]
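Description:
pET28.His.3C.86b.8D2Q.Tau2N4R is a pET28-based bacterial expression plasmid (about 6.6 kb in the sequenced record) for producing a tagged mutant form of human tau (MAPT) as a recombinant protein in E. coli. It is selected with kanamycin through the aph(3')-Ia KanR gene. It replicates from a ColE1/pBR322-type origin accompanied by the bom region and the rop gene, which is consistent with its listing as low copy. An f1 origin is also present, along with short tetracycline-resistance fragments and similar pBR322-derived remnants that are backbone leftovers rather than functional markers.

Expression is driven by a T7 promoter followed by a lac operator and the T7 gene 10 ribosome binding site, and the cassette ends at a T7 terminator. The plasmid-borne lacI gene supplies repressor, so transcription is held off until IPTG induction in a host that provides T7 RNA polymerase. The open reading frame begins with a His tag for metal-affinity purification, followed by a 3C protease cleavage site that allows the tag to be removed. Next comes the "86b" split-luciferase fragment, which is fused to the N terminus of the 2N4R tau isoform. The 3C site and 86b segment are named in the catalogue entry but not annotated individually in the feature table. The tau sequence carries the "8D2Q" mutation set, but the record does not list the altered residues. A downstream His-tag fragment from the backbone is annotated after the MAPT coding region, and the record does not say whether it is translated.

The associated study concerns mimics of Alzheimer disease-associated tau post-translational modifications and their effect on tau propagation and uptake. The luciferase fragment presumably allows the purified protein to be detected by complementation in such assays.
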