Features (pLannotate 1.2.2; 20 found; start..end, strand, type, name):
     84..363     -  CDS            TcR (fragment): tetracycline efflux protein; tet; confers resistance to tetracycline
    385..403     +  promoter       T7 promoter: promoter for bacteriophage T7 RNA polymerase
    404..428     +  protein_bind   lac operator: The lac repressor binds to the lac operator to inhibit transcription in E. coli. This inhibition can be relieved by adding lactose or isopropyl-β-D-thiogalactopyranoside (IPTG). lac repressor encoded by lacI
    443..465     +  RBS            RBS: efficient ribosome binding site from bacteriophage T7 gene 10 (Olins and Rangwala, 1989)
    478..495     +  CDS            capTEV™ (fragment): composite tag for in vivo biotinylation, TEV protease cleavage, and 6xHis tagging
    556..1878    +  CDS            MAPT: TAU_SPECI - Experimental evidence at protein level: Swiss-Prot protein existence level 1. Promotes microtubule assembly and stability, and might be involved in the establishment and maintenance of neuronal polarity. The C-terminus binds axonal microtubules while the N-terminus binds neural plasma membrane components, suggesting that tau functions as a linker protein between both. Axonal polarity is predetermined by tau localization (in the neuronal cell) in the domain of the cell body defined by the centrosome. The short isoforms allow plasticity of the cytoskeleton whereas the longer isoforms
   1888..1905    +  CDS            9xHis (fragment): 9xHis affinity tag
   1915..1964    +  CDS            SET1 (fragment): solubility-enhancement tag derived from T7 phage gene 10B
   1972..2019    +  terminator     T7 terminator: transcription terminator for bacteriophage T7 RNA polymerase
   2056..2484    +  rep_origin     f1 ori (sequence partly withheld): f1 bacteriophage origin of replication; arrow indicates direction of (+) strand synthesis
   2537..2594    +  promoter       AmpR promoter (fragment): bla
   2603..3418    -  CDS            KanR: aminoglycoside phosphotransferase; aph(3')-Ia; confers resistance to kanamycin in bacteria or G418 (Geneticin®) in eukaryotes
   3540..4128    +  rep_origin     ori: high-copy-number ColE1/pMB1/pBR322/pUC origin of replication
   4314..4453    -  misc_feature   bom: basis of mobility region from pBR322
   4555..4746    -  CDS            rop: Rop protein, which maintains plasmids at low copy number; rop
   4763..5143    +  CDS            YPB1_ECOLX: Protein predicted: Swiss-Prot protein existence level 4. From Escherichia coli.
   5215..5506    -  CDS            TcR (fragment): tetracycline efflux protein; tet; confers resistance to tetracycline
   5521..5542    -  protein_bind   CAP binding site: CAP binding activates transcription in the presence of cAMP. E. coli catabolite activator protein
   5555..6637    -  CDS            lacI: lac repressor; lacI; The lac repressor binds to the lac operator to inhibit transcription in E. coli. This inhibition can be relieved by adding lactose or isopropyl-β-D-thiogalactopyranoside (IPTG).
   6638..76      -  promoter       lacI promoter (across the origin): lacI
>Addgene plasmid #226400 | pET28.His.3C.86b.8D2Q.Tau2N4R | addgene full sequence | sequence record 450806 | Addgene NGS Result
TCACCACCCTGAATTGACTCTCTTCCGGGCGCTATCATGCCATACCGCGAAAGGTTTTGCGCCATTCGAT
GGTGTCCGGGATCTCGACGCTCTCCCTTATGCGACTCCTGCATTAGGAAGCAGCCCAGTAGTAGGTTGAG
GCCGTTGAGCACCGCCGCCGCAAGGAATGGTGCATGCAAGGAGATGGCGCCCAACAGTCCCCCGGCCACG
GGGCCTGCCACCATACCCACGCCGAAACAAGCGCTCATGAGCCCGAAGTGGCGAGCCCGATCTTCCCCAT
CGGTGATGTCGGCGATATAGGCGCCAGCAACCGCACCTGTGGCGCCGGTGATGCCGGCCACGATGCGTCC
GGCGTAGAGGATCGAGATCTCGATCCCGCGAAATTAATACGACTCACTATAGGGGAATTGTGAGCGGATA
ACAATTCCCCTCTAGAAATAATTTTGTTTAACTTTAAGAAGGAGATATACCATGGAACATCATCATCATC
ATCATCTGGAGGTGCTGTTCCAAGGTCCTGTGAGTGGCTGGCGACTGTTCAAGAAGATCAGCCATATGGC
TGAGCCCCGCCAGGAGTTCGAAGTGATGGAAGATCACGCTGGGACGTACGGGTTGGGGGACAGGAAAGAT
CAGGGGGGCTACACCATGCACCAAGACCAAGAGGGTGACACGGACGCTGGCCTGAAAGAATCTCCCCTGC
AGACCCCCACTGAGGACGGATCTGAGGAACCGGGCTCTGAAACCTCTGATGCTAAGAGCACTCCAACAGC
GGAAGATGTGACAGCACCCTTAGTGGATGAGGGAGCTCCCGGCAAGCAGGCTGCCGCGCAGCCCCACACG
GAGATCCCAGAAGGAACCACAGCTGAAGAAGCAGGCATTGGAGACACCCCCAGCCTGGAAGACGAAGCTG
CTGGTCACGTGACCCAAGCTCGCATGGTCAGTAAAAGCAAAGACGGGACTGGAAGCGATGACAAAAAAGC
CAAGGGGGCTGATGGTAAAACGAAGATCGCCACACCGCGGGGAGCAGCCCCTCCAGGCCAGAAGGGCCAG
GCCAACGCCACCAGGATTCCAGCAAAAACCCCGCCCGCTCCAAAGGATCCACCCAGCTCTGGTGAACCTC
CAAAATCAGGGGATCGCAGCGGCTACGATGATCCCGGCGATCCAGGCACTCCCGGCAGCCGCTCCCGCAC
CCCGTCCCTTCCAGATCCACCCACCCGGGAGCCCAAGAAGGTGGCAGTGGTCCGTGATCCACCCAAGTCG
CCGTCTTCCGCCAAGAGCCGCCTGCAGACAGCCCCCGTGCCCATGCCAGACCTGAAGAATGTCAAGTCCA
AGATCGGCTCCACTGAGAACCTGAAGCACCAGCCGGGAGGCGGGAAGGTGCAGATAATTAATAAGCAGCT
GGATCTTAGCAACGTCCAGTCCAAGTGTGGCTCAAAGGATAATATCAAACACGTCCCGGGAGGCGGCAGT
GTGCAAATAGTCTACAAACCAGTTGACCTGAGCAAGGTGACCTCCAAGTGTGGCTCATTAGGCAACATCC
ATCATAAACCAGGAGGTGGCCAGGTGGAAGTAAAATCTGAGAAGCTTGACTTCAAGGACAGAGTCCAGTC
GCAGATTGGGTCCCTGGACAATATCACCCACGTCCCTGGCGGAGGAAATAAAAAGATTGAAACCCACAAG
CTGACCTTCCGCGAGAACGCCAAAGCCAAGACAGACCACGGGGCGGAGATCGTGTACAAGTCGCCAGTGG
TGTCTGGGGACGATGATCCACGGCATCTCAGCAATGTCTCCTCCACCGGCAGCATCGACATGGTAGACTC
GCCCCAGCTCGCCACGCTAGCTGACGAGGTGTCTGCCTCCCTGGCCAAGCAGGGTTTGTAGCTCGAGCAC
CACCACCACCACCACTGAGATCCGGCTGCTAACAAAGCCCGAAAGGAAGCTGAGTTGGCTGCTGCCACCG
CTGAGCAATAACTAGCATAACCCCTTGGGGCCTCTAAACGGGTCTTGAGGGGTTTTTTGCTGAAAGGAGG
AACTATATCCGGATTGGCGAATGGG
[124 nt withheld, positions 2056-2179]
C
[91 nt withheld, positions 2181-2271]
A
[49 nt withheld, positions 2273-2321]
CCTTTGACGTTGGAGTCCACGTTCTTT
[37 nt withheld, positions 2349-2385]
ACCCTATCTCGGTCTATTCTTTTGATTTATAAGGGATTTTGCCGATTTCGGCCTATTGGTTAAAAAATGA
GCTGATTTAACAAAAATTTAACGCGAATTTTAACAAAATATTAACGCTTACAATTTAGGTGGCACTTTTC
GGGGAAATGTGCGCGGAACCCCTATTTGTTTATTTTTCTAAATACATTCAAATATGTATCCGCTCATGAA
TTAATTCTTAGAAAAACTCATCGAGCATCAAATGAAACTGCAATTTATTCATATCAGGATTATCAATACC
ATATTTTTGAAAAAGCCGTTTCTGTAATGAAGGAGAAAACTCACCGAGGCAGTTCCATAGGATGGCAAGA
TCCTGGTATCGGTCTGCGATTCCGACTCGTCCAACATCAATACAACCTATTAATTTCCCCTCGTCAAAAA
TAAGGTTATCAAGTGAGAAATCACCATGAGTGACGACTGAATCCGGTGAGAATGGCAAAAGTTTATGCAT
TTCTTTCCAGACTTGTTCAACAGGCCAGCCATTACGCTCGTCATCAAAATCACTCGCATCAACCAAACCG
TTATTCATTCGTGATTGCGCCTGAGCGAGACGAAATACGCGATCGCTGTTAAAAGGACAATTACAAACAG
GAATCGAATGCAACCGGCGCAGGAACACTGCCAGCGCATCAACAATATTTTCACCTGAATCAGGATATTC
TTCTAATACCTGGAATGCTGTTTTCCCGGGGATCGCAGTGGTGAGTAACCATGCATCATCAGGAGTACGG
ATAAAATGCTTGATGGTCGGAAGAGGCATAAATTCCGTCAGCCAGTTTAGTCTGACCATCTCATCTGTAA
CATCATTGGCAACGCTACCTTTGCCATGTTTCAGAAACAACTCTGGCGCATCGGGCTTCCCATACAATCG
ATAGATTGTCGCACCTGATTGCCCGACATTATCGCGAGCCCATTTATACCCATATAAATCAGCATCCATG
TTGGAATTTAATCGCGGCCTAGAGCAAGACGTTTCCCGTTGAATATGGCTCATAACACCCCTTGTATTAC
TGTTTATGTAAGCAGACAGTTTTATTGTTCATGACCAAAATCCCTTAACGTGAGTTTTCGTTCCACTGAG
CGTCAGACCCCGTAGAAAAGATCAAAGGATCTTCTTGAGATCCTTTTTTTCTGCGCGTAATCTGCTGCTT
GCAAACAAAAAAACCACCGCTACCAGCGGTGGTTTGTTTGCCGGATCAAGAGCTACCAACTCTTTTTCCG
AAGGTAACTGGCTTCAGCAGAGCGCAGATACCAAATACTGTCCTTCTAGTGTAGCCGTAGTTAGGCCACC
ACTTCAAGAACTCTGTAGCACCGCCTACATACCTCGCTCTGCTAATCCTGTTACCAGTGGCTGCTGCCAG
TGGCGATAAGTCGTGTCTTACCGGGTTGGACTCAAGACGATAGTTACCGGATAAGGCGCAGCGGTCGGGC
TGAACGGGGGGTTCGTGCACACAGCCCAGCTTGGAGCGAACGACCTACACCGAACTGAGATACCTACAGC
GTGAGCTATGAGAAAGCGCCACGCTTCCCGAAGGGAGAAAGGCGGACAGGTATCCGGTAAGCGGCAGGGT
CGGAACAGGAGAGCGCACGAGGGAGCTTCCAGGGGGAAACGCCTGGTATCTTTATAGTCCTGTCGGGTTT
CGCCACCTCTGACTTGAGCGTCGATTTTTGTGATGCTCGTCAGGGGGGCGGAGCCTATGGAAAAACGCCA
GCAACGCGGCCTTTTTACGGTTCCTGGCCTTTTGCTGGCCTTTTGCTCACATGTTCTTTCCTGCGTTATC
CCCTGATTCTGTGGATAACCGTATTACCGCCTTTGAGTGAGCTGATACCGCTCGCCGCAGCCGAACGACC
GAGCGCAGCGAGTCAGTGAGCGAGGAAGCGGAAGAGCGCCTGATGCGGTATTTTCTCCTTACGCATCTGT
GCGGTATTTCACACCGCAATGGTGCACTCTCAGTACAATCTGCTCTGATGCCGCATAGTTAAGCCAGTAT
ACACTCCGCTATCGCTACGTGACTGGGTCATGGCTGCGCCCCGACACCCGCCAACACCCGCTGACGCGCC
CTGACGGGCTTGTCTGCTCCCGGCATCCGCTTACAGACAAGCTGTGACCGTCTCCGGGAGCTGCATGTGT
CAGAGGTTTTCACCGTCATCACCGAAACGCGCGAGGCAGCTGCGGTAAAGCTCATCAGCGTGGTCGTGAA
GCGATTCACAGATGTCTGCCTGTTCATCCGCGTCCAGCTCGTTGAGTTTCTCCAGAAGCGTTAATGTCTG
GCTTCTGATAAAGCGGGCCATGTTAAGGGCGGTTTTTTCCTGTTTGGTCACTGATGCCTCCGTGTAAGGG
GGATTTCTGTTCATGGGGGTAATGATACCGATGAAACGAGAGAGGATGCTCACGATACGGGTTACTGATG
ATGAACATGCCCGGTTACTGGAACGTTGTGAGGGTAAACAACTGGCGGTATGGATGCGGCGGGACCAGAG
AAAAATCACTCAGGGTCAATGCCAGCGCTTCGTTAATACAGATGTAGGTGTTCCACAGGGTAGCCAGCAG
CATCCTGCGATGCAGATCCGGAACATAATGGTGCAGGGCGCTGACTTCCGCGTTTCCAGACTTTACGAAA
CACGGAAACCGAAGACCATTCATGTTGTTGCTCAGGTCGCAGACGTTTTGCAGCAGCAGTCGCTTCACGT
TCGCTCGCGTATCGGTGATTCATTCTGCTAACCAGTAAGGCAACCCCGCCAGCCTAGCCGGGTCCTCAAC
GACAGGAGCACGATCATGCGCACCCGTGGGGCCGCCATGCCGGCGATAATGGCCTGCTTCTCGCCGAAAC
GTTTGGTGGCGGGACCAGTGACGAAGGCTTGAGCGAGGGCGTGCAAGATTCCGAATACCGCAAGCGACAG
GCCGATCATCGTCGCGCTCCAGCGAAAGCGGTCCTCGCCGAAAATGACCCAGAGCGCTGCCGGCACCTGT
CCTACGAGTTGCATGATAAAGAAGACAGTCATAAGTGCGGCGACGATAGTCATGCCCCGCGCCCACCGGA
AGGAGCTGACTGGGTTGAAGGCTCTCAAGGGCATCGGTCGAGATCCCGGTGCCTAATGAGTGAGCTAACT
TACATTAATTGCGTTGCGCTCACTGCCCGCTTTCCAGTCGGGAAACCTGTCGTGCCAGCTGCATTAATGA
ATCGGCCAACGCGCGGGGAGAGGCGGTTTGCGTATTGGGCGCCAGGGTGGTTTTTCTTTTCACCAGTGAG
ACGGGCAACAGCTGATTGCCCTTCACCGCCTGGCCCTGAGAGAGTTGCAGCAAGCGGTCCACGCTGGTTT
GCCCCAGCAGGCGAAAATCCTGTTTGATGGTGGTTAACGGCGGGATATAACATGAGCTGTCTTCGGTATC
GTCGTATCCCACTACCGAGATATCCGCACCAACGCGCAGCCCGGACTCGGTAATGGCGCGCATTGCGCCC
AGCGCCATCTGATCGTTGGCAACCAGCATCGCAGTGGGAACGATGCCCTCATTCAGCATTTGCATGGTTT
GTTGAAAACCGGACATGGCACTCCAGTCGCCTTCCCGTTCCGCTATCGGCTGAATTTGATTGCGAGTGAG
ATATTTATGCCAGCCAGCCAGACGCAGACGCGCCGAGACAGAACTTAATGGGCCCGCTAACAGCGCGATT
TGCTGGTGACCCAATGCGACCAGATGCTCCACGCCCAGTCGCGTACCGTCTTCATGGGAGAAAATAATAC
TGTTGATGGGTGTCTGGTCAGAGACATCAAGAAATAACGCCGGAACATTAGTGCAGGCAGCTTCCACAGC
AATGGCATCCTGGTCATCCAGCGGATAGTTAATGATCAGCCCACTGACGCGTTGCGCGAGAAGATTGTGC
ACCGCCGCTTTACAGGCTTCGACGCCGCTTCGTTCTACCATCGACACCACCACGCTGGCACCCAGTTGAT
CGGCGCGAGATTTAATCGCCGCGACAATTTGCGACGGCGCGTGCAGGGCCAGACTGGAGGTGGCAACGCC
AATCAGCAACGACTGTTTGCCCGCCAGTTGTTGTGCCACGCGGTTGGGAATGTAATTCAGCTCCGCCATC
GCCGCTTCCACTTTTTCCCGCGTTTTCGCAGAAACGTGGCTGGCCTGGTTCACCACGCGGGAAACGGTCT
GATAAGAGACACCGGCATACTCTGCGACATCGTATAACGTTACTGGTTTCACAT
